>Addgene plasmid #235895 | pME_Cp_0_4_008_tdTomato | addgene full sequence | sequence record 471481 | Addgene NGS Result
GGCATTTCAGTCAGTTGCTCAATGTACCTATAACCAGACCGTTCAGCTGGATATTACGGCCTTTTTAAAG
ACCGTAAAGAAAAATAAGCACAAGTTTTATCCGGCCTTTATTCACATTCTTGCCCGCCTGATGAATGCTC
ATCCGGAATTTCGTATGGCAATGAAAGACGGTGAGCTGGTGATATGGGATAGTGTTCACCCTTGTTACAC
CGTTTTCCATGAGCAAACTGAAACGTTTTCATCACTCTGGAGTGAATACCACGACGATTTCCGGCAGTTT
CTACACATATATTCGCAAGATGTGGCGTGTTACGGTGAAAACCTGGCCTATTTCCCTAAAGGGTTTATTG
AGAATATGTTTTTCGTATCAGCCAATCCCTGGGTGAGTTTCACCAGTTTTGATTTAAACGTGGCCAATAT
GGACAACTTCTTCGCCCCCGTTTTCACCATGGGCAAATATTATACGCAAGGCGACAAGGTGCTGATGCCG
CTGGCGATTCAGGTTCATCATGCCGTTTGTGATGGCTTCCATGTCGGCAGAATGCTTAATGAATTACAAC
AGTACTGCGACGAGTGGCAGGGCGGGGCGTAATTTGATATCGAGCTCGCTTGGACTCCTGTTGATAGATC
CAGTAATGACCTCAGAACTCCATCTGGATTTGTTCAGAACGCTCGGTTGCCGCCGGGCGTTTTTTATTGG
TGAGAATCCAAGCCTCGAGCTGTCAGACCAAGTTTACTCATATATACTTTAGATTGATTTAAAACTTCAT
TTTTAATTTAAAAGGATCTAGGTGAAGATCCTTTTTGATAATCTCATGACCAAAATCCCTTAACGTGAGT
TTTCGTTCCACTGAGCGTCAGACCCCGTAGAAAAGATCAAAGGATCTTCTTGAGATCCTTTTTTTCTGCG
CGTAATCTGCTGCTTGCAAACAAAAAAACCACCGCTACCAGCGGTGGTTTGTTTGCCGGATCAAGAGCTA
CCAACTCTTTTTCCGAAGGTAACTGGCTTCAGCAGAGCGCAGATACCAAATACTGTTCTTCTAGTGTAGC
CGTAGTTAGGCCACCACTTCAAGAACTCTGTAGCACCGCCTACATACCTCGCTCTGCTAATCCTGTTACC
AGTGGCTGCTGCCAGTGGCGATAAGTCGTGTCTTACCGGGTTGGACTCAAGACGATAGTTACCGGATAAG
GCGCAGCGGTCGGGCTGAACGGGGGGTTCGTGCACACAGCCCAGCTTGGAGCGAACGACCTACACCGAAC
TGAGATACCTACAGCGTGAGCTATGAGAAAGCGCCACGCTTCCCGAAGGGAGAAAGGCGGACAGGTATCC
GGTAAGCGGCAGGGTCGGAACAGGAGAGCGCACGAGGGAGCTTCCAGGGGGAAACGCCTGGTATCTTTAT
AGTCCTGTCGGGTTTCGCCACCTCTGACTTGAGCGTCGATTTTTGTGATGCTCGTCAGGGGGGCGGAGCC
TGTGGAAAAACGCCAGCAACGCGGCCTTTTTACGGTTCCTGGCCTTTTGCTGGCCTTTTGCTCACATGTT
CTTTCCTGCGTTATCCCCTGATTCTGTGGATAACCGTATTACCGCCTTTGAGTGAGCTGATACCGCTCGC
CGCAGCCGAACGACCGAGCGCAGCGAGTCAGTGAGCGAGGAAGCCTGCATAACGCGAAGTAATCTTTTCG
GTTTTAAAGAAAAAGGGCAGGGTGGTGACACCTTGCCCTTTTTTGCCGGACTGCAGCGGCCGCTACTAGT
CGCGATGAGTGGTCTCAAAGCTTTGTATAATTCGTCCATACCATATAAGAATAAATGGTGACGACCTTCT
GAACGTTCGTATTGTTCAACAATTGTGTAATCTTCATTATGTGATGTAATGTCTAATTTTGTATCTACAT
AGTAATAACCAGGTAATTGAACAGGTTTTTTAGCCATGTAAATTGTTTTAAATTCAACTAAATAGTGACC
ACCATCTTTTAATTTTAAAGCTTGATGAATTTCACCTTTTAATACACCGTCACGTGGGTATAAACGTTCA
GTAGAAGCTTCCCAACCCATTGTTTTTTTTTGCATAACAGGACCATCAGGTGGGAAGTTTGTACCACGCA
TTTTAACTTTATAAATTAAAGTACCATCTTGTAAAGATGAATCTTGAGTTACTGTAACTAAACCACCATC
TTCAAAATTCATTACACGTTCCCATTTGAAACCTTCTGGAAAACTTAATTTTTTATAATCAGGAATATCA
GCTGGATGTTTAACATAAGCTTTAGAACCATACATGAATTGTGGTGATAAAATATCCCATGCGAAAGGTA
ATGGACCACCTTTAGTTACTTTTAATTTTGCAGTTTGAGTACCTTCATATGGACGACCTTCACCTTCACC
TTCAATTTCGAATTCATGACCATTCATAGAACCTTCCATACGTACTTTAAAACGCATAAATTCTTTAATT
ACTGCCATGTTATTATCTTCACTTGAAGCAGTACCAGATGAACCTGAACCTGTAGAACCAGTACCGTGAC
CTAAAAATAAATGGTGACGACCTTCACTACGTTCATATTGTTCTACAATAGTGTAATCTTCATTGTGAGA
AGTAATGTCTAATTTAGTATCAACATAGTAATAACCAGGTAATTGTACAGGTTTTTTTGCCATATAAATT
GTTTTAAATTCAACTAAATAGTGACCACCATCTTTTAATTTTAATGCTTGGTGAATTTCACCTTTTAAAA
CACCATCACGTGGATATAAACGTTCTGTACTTGCTTCCCAACCCATAGTTTTTTTTTGCATAACTGGACC
ATCAGGTGGAAAATTAGTACCACGCATTTTAACTTTATAAATTAATGTACCATCTTGTAAACTTGAGTCT
TGAGTAACTGTAACTAAACCACCATCTTCGAAATTCATTACACGTTCCCATTTAAAACCTTCTGGAAAAC
TTAATTTTTTATAATCTGGAATGTCTGCTGGATGTTTTACATAAGCTTTTGAACCGTACATAAATTGTGG
ACTTAAAATATCCCAAGCGAATGGTAATGGACCACCTTTAGTAACTTTTAATTTTGCTGTTTGTGTACCT
TCATATGGACGACCTTCACCTTCACCTTCAATTTCAAATTCATGACCATTCATAGAACCTTCCATACGTA
CTTTAAAACGCATGAATTCTTTAATTACTTCTTCACCTTTTGAAACCATTCGAGACCACTCATCGCTCTA
GAAGCGGCCGCGAATTCCAGAAATCATCCTTAGCGAAAGCTAAGGATTTTTTTTATCTGAAATTCTGCCT
CGTGATACGCCTATTTTTATAGGTTAATGTCATGATAATAATGGTTTCTTAGACGTCAGGTGGCACTCGA
GTTGATCGGGCACGTAAGAGGTTCCAACTTTCACCATAATGAAATAAGATCACTACCGGGCGTATTTTTT
GAGTTATCGAGATTTTCAGGAGCTAAGGAAGCTAAAATGGAGAAAAAAATCACTGGATATACCACCGTTG
ATATATCCCAATGGCATCGTAAAGAACATTTTGA
Features (pLannotate 1.2.2; 9 found; start..end, strand, type, name):
    613..707     +  terminator     lambda t0 terminator: transcription terminator from phage lambda
    890..1478    +  rep_origin     ori: high-copy-number ColE1/pMB1/pBR322/pUC origin of replication
   1673..1730    -  terminator     his operon terminator: This putative transcriptin terminator from the E. coli his operon has a 2-bp deletion introduced during synthesis. Its efficiency has not been determined.
   1731..1750    -  misc_feature   BioBrick suffix: universal suffix for all parts
   1772..3199    -  CDS            tdTomato: tdTomato is a basic (constitutively fluorescent) orange fluorescent protein published in 2004, derived from Discosoma sp.. It is reported to be a somewhat slowly-maturing tandem dimer with low acid sensitivity.
   3216..3237    -  misc_feature   BioBrick prefix: BioBrick prefix for parts that do not start with "ATG"
   3240..3283    +  terminator     bacterial terminator: putative bacterial transcription terminator
   3369..3466    +  promoter       cat promoter: promoter of the E. coli cat gene encoding chloramphenicol acetyltransferase
   3467..589     +  CDS            cat (across the origin): CAT_ECOLX - Experimental evidence at protein level: Swiss-Prot protein existence level 1. This enzyme is an effector of chloramphenicol resistance in bacteria. From Escherichia coli. This protein is used as a marker in many commonly used cloning vectors, such as pACYC184.
