[The description below was written by a language model from this plasmid's Addgene catalogue record and pLannotate feature annotations shown in this document.]
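Description:
pME_Cp_0_4_008_tdTomato is a small (about 3.5 kb) synthetic-biology part plasmid that stores a tdTomato coding sequence codon optimized for Chlamydomonas reinhardtii. It belongs to a modular cloning toolkit developed for engineering the Chlamydomonas chloroplast. It is built on the pME_Cp_UAV_GFP backbone, whose name suggests an acceptor vector in which a GFP placeholder is replaced by the incoming part. The roughly 1.4 kb insert was introduced through BsaI sites that were destroyed during cloning, as is typical of Golden Gate-style assembly with type IIS enzymes. The plasmid is maintained in E. coli at high copy through a ColE1/pUC-type origin. Selection is with chloramphenicol, conferred by a cat gene driven by its native cat promoter and followed by the lambda t0 terminator.

The payload is the tdTomato open reading frame alone. tdTomato is a constitutively fluorescent orange-red tandem dimer derived from the Discosoma sp. red fluorescent protein. In the feature table, the coding sequence is flanked by BioBrick prefix and suffix sequences. Bacterial transcription terminators, including a his operon terminator, lie outside these and insulate the part from read-through from the backbone. No promoter, untranslated regions or terminator for chloroplast expression are annotated, and no Chlamydomonas selection marker or homology arms are present. The plasmid therefore appears to be a basic coding-sequence module rather than a ready-to-transform expression construct. Its intended use is as a reporter part to be combined with regulatory elements from the same toolkit into transcription units. The record does not state the specific assembly position or overhangs of the part.
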