Addgene plasmid #235895: pME_Cp_0_4_008_tdTomato
Purpose: tdTomato reporter gene, codon optimized for Chlamydomonas reinhardtii
Depositing lab: Tobias Erb. Depositing organization: Max Planck Institute for Terrestrial Microbiology. Publication: A modular high-throughput approach for advancing synthetic biology in the chloroplast of Chlamydomonas. Inckemann RM, Chotel T, Burgis M, Brinkmann CK, Andreas L, Baumann J, Sharma P, Klose M, Barrett J, Ries F, Paczia N, Glatter T, Mackinder LCM, Willmund F, Erb TJ. Nat Plants. 2025 Nov;11(11):2332-2349. doi: 10.1038/s41477-025-02126-2. Epub 2025 Nov 3. PubMed 41184475.
Backbone
  Vector backbone: pME_Cp_UAV_GFP
  Backbone size w/o insert (bp): 2101
  Vector type: Synthetic Biology
Growth in bacteria
  Bacterial resistance: Chloramphenicol, 25 μg/mL
  Growth temperature: 37°C
  Growth strain: DH5alpha
  Copy number: High Copy
Gene/Insert
  Gene/Insert name: tdTomato
  Species: Discosoma sp.
  Insert size (bp): 1433
  Cloning method: Restriction Enzyme; 5′ cloning site BsaI (destroyed during cloning); 3′ cloning site BsaI (destroyed during cloning)
  Sequencing primers: 5′ CGTATCACGAGGCAGAATTTC; 3′ CCTGCATAACGCGAAGTAATC
Terms and licenses: Academic/Nonprofit Terms; Industry Terms: Not Available to Industry
Depositor comments: Please visit https://doi.org/10.1101/2024.05.08.593163 for bioRxiv preprint.
How to cite: pME_Cp_0_4_008_tdTomato was a gift from Tobias Erb (Addgene plasmid # 235895 ; http://n2t.net/addgene:235895 ; RRID:Addgene_235895)
